>Addgene plasmid #124806 | pHybr_r2a>mA-srt-his | addgene full sequence | sequence record 244320 | Addgene NGS Result
CTAAATTGTAAGCGTTAATATTTTGTTAAAATTCGCGTTAAATTTTTGTTAAATCAGCTCATTTTTTAAC
CAATAGGCCGAAATCGGCAAAATCCCTTATAAATCAAAAGAATAGACCGAGATAGGGTTGAGTGGCCGCT
ACAGGGCGCTCCCATTCGCCATTCAGGCTGCGCAACTGTTGGGAAGGGCGTTTCGGTGCGGGCCTCTTCG
CTATTACGCCAGCTGGCGAAAGGGGGATGTGCTGCAAGGCGATTAAGTTGGGTAACGCCAGGGTTTTCCC
AGTCACGACGTTGTAAAACGACGGCCAGTGAGCGCGACGTAATACGACTCACTATAGGGCGAATTGAAGG
AAGGCCGTCAAGGCCGCATAGAAAGATCTGAGTAGAACCAAGGTAAAAAGTGTGGGTAAAAACACATGTT
CACAGGCCTGGCTGACATGATGCTGGGCACGTATGGAGGCAAAGTCAAGAGGGCAGTGTAAGGGCCAGAA
GTGAATCCTGACCCAAGAATAGAGAGTGCTAAACCTACGTAGATCGAAGCCAACTAAAAAGACAAGCTAC
AAAACGAAGCTAAGGCCAGAGATCTTGGACTGTGAAGAGTTCAGAGAACCTAGGATCAGGAACCATTAGT
AACAGGCCAAGGAAGATAGAAGCTGCCTAGGACTTGGCAAGAGCCAACATGGTTGGACTGGAAAAGAAAG
GAGGAGACAGAAGACAGGAGAGATGTGCCAACTTGATTTTGGGCTTCACTGTTGTCCATACTGTGTGCAG
CCATATGGCCCACAGATAACAGGTTTAGCCGAGGAACACAGATACCCACATTGGACAATGGTGGGGGAAC
ACAGATACCCATACTACAGGGCTCTTTAGGGCATTTCCTGAAAGTGTACTAGGAGTGGGACTGGGCTCAA
AGGGATTAGGTGTGATCTGGCCTGGTGAGGCTGACATTGGCAAGCCCAATGGTTGGGTGTTGCCTCCTCC
ATGTGCTAGCGATCGCAGGCGCAATCTTCGCATTTCTTTTTTCCAGGCTCAGAGTCTGCGAGAAATCCCA
CCATCTACCCACTGACACTCCCACCAGCTCTGTCAAGTGACCCAGTGATAATCGGCTGCCTGATTCACGA
TTACTTCCCTTCCGGCACGATGAATGTGACCTGGGGAAAGAGTGGGAAGGATATAACCACCGTAAACTTC
CCACCTGCCCTGGCCTCTGGGGGACGGTACACCATGAGCAGCCAGTTGACCCTGCCAGCTGTCGAGTGCC
CAGAAGGAGAATCCGTGAAATGTTCCGTGCAACATGACTCTAACCCCGTCCAAGAATTGGATGTGAATTG
CTCTGGTCCTACTCCTCCTCCTCCTATTACTATTCCTTCCTGCCAGCCCAGCCTGTCACTGCAGCGGCCA
GCTCTTGAGGACCTGCTCCTGGGTTCAGATGCCAGCATCACATGTACTCTGAATGGCCTGAGAAATCCTG
AGGGAGCTGTCTTCACCTGGGAGCCCTCCACTGGGAAGGATGCAGTGCAGAAGAAAGCTGTGCAGAATTC
CTGCGGCTGCTACAGTGTGTCCAGCGTCCTGCCTGGCTGTGCTGAGCGCTGGAACAGTGGCGCATCATTC
AAGTGCACAGTTACCCATCCTGAGTCTGGCACCTTAACTGGCACAATTGCCAAAGTCACAGTGAACACCT
TCCCACCCCAGGTCCACCTGCTACCGCCGCCGTCGGAGGAGCTGGCCCTGAATGAGCTCTTGTCCCTGAC
ATGCCTGGTGCGAGCTTTCAACCCTAAAGAAGTGCTGGTGCGATGGCTGCATGGAAATGAGGAGCTGTCC
CCAGAAAGCTACCTAGTGTTTGAGCCCCTAAAGGAGCCAGGCGAGGGAGCCACCACCTACCTGGTGACAA
GCGTGTTGCGTGTATCAGCTGAAACCTGGAAACAGGGTGACCAGTACTCCTGCATGGTGGGCCACGAGGC
CTTGCCCATGAACTTCACCCAGAAGACCATCGACCGTCTGTCGGGTAAACCCACCAATGTCAGCGTGTCT
GTGATCATGTCAGAGGGAGATGGCATCTGCTACCGTACGGGAGGCGGAGGCAGCCTGCCGGAAACCGGCG
GCCATCATCATCATCATCATTGAGTCGACGTCGAGGCCCCTCTCCCTCCCCCCCCCCTAACGTTACTGGC
CGAAGCCGCTTGGAATAAGGCCGGTGTGCGTTTGTCTATATGTTATTTTCCACCATATTGCCGTCTTTTG
GCAATGTGAGGGCCCGGAAACCTGGCCCTGTCTTCTTGACGAGCATTCCTAGGGGTCTTTCCCCTCTCGC
CAAAGGAATGCAAGGTCTGTTGAATGTCGTGAAGGAAGCAGTTCCTCTGGAAGCTTCTTGAAGACAAACA
ACGTCTGTAGCGACCCTTTGCAGGCAGCGGAACCCCCCACCTGGCGACAGGTGCCTCTGCGGCCAAAAGC
CACGTGTATAAGATACACCTGCAAAGGCGGCACAACCCCAGTGCCACGTTGTGAGTTGGATAGTTGTGGA
AAGAGTCAAATGGCTCTCCTCAAGCGTATTCAACAAGGGGCTGAAGGATGCCCAGAAGGTACCCCATTGT
ATGGGATCTGATCTGGGGCCTCGGTGCACATGCTTTACATGTGTTTAGTCGAGGTTAAAAAAACGTCTAG
GCCCCCCGAACCACGGGGACGTGGTTTTCCTTTGAAAAACACGATGATAATATGGCCACAGAATTCGCCA
CCATGGCCAAGCCTTTGTCTCAAGAAGAATCCACCCTCATTGAAAGAGCAACGGCTACAATCAACAGCAT
CCCCATCTCTGAAGACTACAGCGTCGCCAGCGCAGCTCTCTCTAGCGACGGCCGCATCTTCACTGGTGTC
AATGTATATCATTTTACTGGGGGACCTTGTGCAGAACTCGTGGTGCTGGGCACTGCTGCTGCTGCGGCAG
CTGGCAACCTGACTTGTATCGTCGCGATCGGAAATGAGAACAGGGGCATCTTGAGCCCCTGCGGACGGTG
CCGACAGGTGCTTCTCGATCTGCATCCTGGGATCAAAGCCATAGTGAAGGACAGTGATGGACAGCCGACG
GCAGTTGGGATTCGTGAATTGCTGCCCTCTGGTTATGTGTGGGAGGGCTAAGTACTAGTCGAGTGTGCCT
TCTAGTTGCCAGCCATCTGTTGTTTGCCCCTCCCCCGTGCCTTCCTTGACCCTGGAAGGTGCCACTCCCA
CTGTCCTTTCCTAATAAAATGAGGAAATTGCATCGCATTGTCTGAGTAGGTGTCATTCTATTCTGGGGGG
TGGGGTGGGGCAGGACAGCAAGGGGGAGGATTGGGAAGACAATAGCAGGCATGCTGGGGATGCGGTGGGC
TCTATGGAGATCTTGTACAACTTGGGGAGGGTACAAAATGGAGGACTTGTAGGAGCTTGGGTCCAGACCT
GTCAGACAAAATGATCACGCATACTTATTCTTGTTGAAACAACAGCCCCATCTGTCTATCCACTGGCTCC
TGGAACTGCTCTCAAAAGTAACTCCATGGTGACCCTGGGATGCCTGGTCAAGGGCTATTTCCCTGAGTCA
GTCACCGTGACCTGGAACTCTGGAGCCCTGTCCAGCGGTGTGCACACCTTCCCAGCTGTCCTGCAGTCTG
GACTCTACACTCTCACCAGCTCAGTGACTGTACCCTCCAGCACCTGGTCCAGCCAGGCCGTCACCTGCAA
CGTAGCCCACCCGGCCAGCAGCACCAAGGTGGACAAGAAAATTGGTGAGAGAACAACCAGGGGATGAGGG
GCTCACTAGAGGTGAGGATAAGGCATTAGATTGCCTACACCAACCAGGGTGGGCAGACATCACCAGGGAG
GGGGCCTCAGCCCAGGAGACCAAAAATTCTCCTTTGTCTCCCTTCTGGAGATTTCTATGTCCTTTACACC
CATTTATTAATATTCTCTGGGCCTCATGGGCCTTCCTTTCACTGCCCGCTTTCCAGTCGGGAAACCTGTC
GTGCCAGCTGCATTAACATGGTCATAGCTGTTTCCTTGCGTATTGGGCGCTCTCCGCTTCCTCGCTCACT
GACTCGCTGCGCTCGGTCGTTCGGGTAAAGCCTGGGGTGCCTAATGAGCAAAAGGCCAGCAAAAGGCCAG
GAACCGTAAAAAGGCCGCGTTGCTGGCGTTTTTCCATAGGCTCCGCCCCCCTGACGAGCATCACAAAAAT
CGACGCTCAAGTCAGAGGTGGCGAAACCCGACAGGACTATAAAGATACCAGGCGTTTCCCCCTGGAAGCT
CCCTCGTGCGCTCTCCTGTTCCGACCCTGCCGCTTACCGGATACCTGTCCGCCTTTCTCCCTTCGGGAAG
CGTGGCGCTTTCTCATAGCTCACGCTGTAGGTATCTCAGTTCGGTGTAGGTCGTTCGCTCCAAGCTGGGC
TGTGTGCACGAACCCCCCGTTCAGCCCGACCGCTGCGCCTTATCCGGTAACTATCGTCTTGAGTCCAACC
CGGTAAGACACGACTTATCGCCACTGGCAGCAGCCACTGGTAACAGGATTAGCAGAGCGAGGTATGTAGG
CGGTGCTACAGAGTTCTTGAAGTGGTGGCCTAACTACGGCTACACTAGAAGAACAGTATTTGGTATCTGC
GCTCTGCTGAAGCCAGTTACCTTCGGAAAAAGAGTTGGTAGCTCTTGATCCGGCAAACAAACCACCGCTG
GTAGCGGTGGTTTTTTTGTTTGCAAGCAGCAGATTACGCGCAGAAAAAAAGGATCTCAAGAAGATCCTTT
GATCTTTTCTACGGGGTCTGACGCTCAGTGGAACGAAAACTCACGTTAAGGGATTTTGGTCATGAGATTA
TCAAAAAGGATCTTCACCTAGATCCTTTTAAATTAAAAATGAAGTTTTAAATCAATCTAAAGTATATATG
AGTAAACTTGGTCTGACAGTTATTAGAAAAATTCATCCAGCAGACGATAAAACGCAATACGCTGGCTATC
CGGTGCCGCAATGCCATACAGCACCAGAAAACGATCCGCCCATTCGCCGCCCAGTTCTTCCGCAATATCA
CGGGTGGCCAGCGCAATATCCTGATAACGATCCGCCACGCCCAGACGGCCGCAATCAATAAAGCCGCTAA
AACGGCCATTTTCCACCATAATGTTCGGCAGGCACGCATCACCATGGGTCACCACCAGATCTTCGCCATC
CGGCATGCTCGCTTTCAGACGCGCAAACAGCTCTGCCGGTGCCAGGCCCTGATGTTCTTCATCCAGATCA
TCCTGATCCACCAGGCCCGCTTCCATACGGGTACGCGCACGTTCAATACGATGTTTCGCCTGATGATCAA
ACGGACAGGTCGCCGGGTCCAGGGTATGCAGACGACGCATGGCATCCGCCATAATGCTCACTTTTTCTGC
CGGCGCCAGATGGCTAGACAGCAGATCCTGACCCGGCACTTCGCCCAGCAGCAGCCAATCACGGCCCGCT
TCGGTCACCACATCCAGCACCGCCGCACACGGAACACCGGTGGTGGCCAGCCAGCTCAGACGCGCCGCTT
CATCCTGCAGCTCGTTCAGCGCACCGCTCAGATCGGTTTTCACAAACAGCACCGGACGACCCTGCGCGCT
CAGACGAAACACCGCCGCATCAGAGCAGCCAATGGTCTGCTGCGCCCAATCATAGCCAAACAGACGTTCC
ACCCACGCTGCCGGGCTACCCGCATGCAGGCCATCCTGTTCAATCATACTCTTCCTTTTTCAATATTATT
GAAGCATTTATCAGGGTTATTGTCTCATGAGCGGATACATATTTGAATGTATTTAGAAAAATAAACAAAT
AGGGGTTCCGCGCACATTTCCCCGAAAAGTGCCAC
