[The description below was written by a language model from this plasmid's Addgene catalogue record.]
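Description:
pHybr_r2a>mA-srt-his is a homology-directed repair (HDR) donor plasmid built on the pHybr_r2a backbone, designed for CRISPR-based engineering of the immunoglobulin heavy chain locus in rat hybridoma cells. It is a high-copy plasmid of about 5.8 kb that is propagated in E. coli under kanamycin selection and carries blasticidin resistance as the selectable marker for mammalian cells, allowing enrichment of hybridoma cells that have taken up or integrated the donor. No feature table is available for this entry, so the origin of replication, the promoter arrangement for the blasticidin marker and the extent of the homology arms are not stated, although the backbone name and the stated purpose imply that it targets the rat IgG2a heavy chain constant region.

The payload is a roughly 1.1 kb mouse IgA Fc-encoding insert cloned between NheI and SalI sites, both of which are retained, which would allow the insert to be exchanged between these sites. The insert carries two C-terminal tags: a sortase recognition motif (sortag), which permits site-specific enzymatic conjugation of cargo to the antibody heavy chain, and a hexahistidine tag for affinity purification or detection. The plasmid is intended to be used together with the companion Cas9/guide RNA plasmid PX458-gR2A_ISO, which cuts the rat IgG2a locus. Repair from this template replaces the native constant region with the mouse IgA Fc, so the hybridoma keeps its antigen specificity but secretes a chimeric, isotype-switched, tagged antibody. This converts rat IgG2a hybridomas into cell lines producing mouse IgA without recombinant recloning of the antibody.
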