Addgene plasmid #124806: pHybr_r2a>mA-srt-his
Purpose: HDR template to knock-in mouse IgA Fc domain in rat IgG2a heavy chain locus. Use in combination with PX458-gR2A_ISO to convert rat IgG2a hybridoma to mouse IgA producing cell lines.
Depositing lab: Ferenc Scheeren & Martijn Verdoes. Depositing organization: Leiden University Medical Center. Publication: Functional diversification of hybridoma-produced antibodies by CRISPR/HDR genomic engineering. van der Schoot JMS, Fennemann FL, Valente M, Dolen Y, Hagemans IM, Becker AMD, Le Gall CM, van Dalen D, Cevirgel A, van Bruggen JAC, Engelfriet M, Caval T, Bentlage AEH, Fransen MF, Nederend M, Leusen JHW, Heck AJR, Vidarsson G, Figdor CG, Verdoes M, Scheeren FA. Sci Adv. 2019 Aug 28;5(8):eaaw1822. doi: 10.1126/sciadv.aaw1822. eCollection 2019 Aug. PubMed 31489367.
Backbone
  Vector backbone: pHybr_r2a
  Backbone size w/o insert (bp): 4706
  Total vector size (bp): 5845
  Vector type: Mammalian Expression, Bacterial Expression, CRISPR ; HDR template
  Selectable markers: Blasticidin
Growth in bacteria
  Bacterial resistance: Kanamycin, 50 μg/mL
  Growth temperature: 37°C
  Growth strain: DH5alpha
  Copy number: High Copy
Gene/Insert
  Gene/Insert name: Murine IgA
  Species: M. musculus (mouse)
  Insert size (bp): 1139
  Tag / fusion protein: Sortag (LPETGG) (C terminal on insert); Histag (HHHHHH) (C terminal on insert)
  Cloning method: Restriction Enzyme; 5′ cloning site NheI (not destroyed); 3′ cloning site SalI (not destroyed)
  Sequencing primers: 5′ GTAAAACGACGGCCAGT; 3′ CACATTGCCAAAAGACGGCA
Terms and licenses: Academic/Nonprofit Terms; Industry Terms: Not Available to Industry
How to cite: pHybr_r2a>mA-srt-his was a gift from Ferenc Scheeren & Martijn Verdoes (Addgene plasmid # 124806 ; http://n2t.net/addgene:124806 ; RRID:Addgene_124806)
